Addgene plasmid #13298: p-eGFP-beta 2 CP
Depositing lab: John Cooper. Publication: Visualization and molecular analysis of actin assembly in living cells. Schafer DA, Welch MD, Machesky LM, Bridgman PC, Meyer SM, Cooper JA. J Cell Biol. 1998 Dec 28. 143(7):1919-30. 10.1083/jcb.143.7.1919 PubMed 9864364.
Backbone
  Vector backbone: p EGFP-C1
  Backbone manufacturer: Clontech
  Backbone size w/o insert (bp): 4700
  Vector type: Mammalian Expression
  Selectable markers: Neomycin (select with G418)
Growth in bacteria
  Bacterial resistance: Kanamycin, 50 μg/mL
  Growth temperature: 37°C
  Growth strain: DH5alpha
  Copy number: Unknown
Gene/Insert
  Gene/Insert name: capping protein beta 2 subunit (alt name: actin capping protein)
  Species: M. musculus (mouse)
  Insert size (bp): 1047
  GenBank ID: U10407
  Entrez Gene: Capzb (a.k.a. 1700120C01Rik, AI325129, CPB, CPB1, CPB2, CPbeat2, CPbet, CPbeta1, CPbeta2, Cap, Cappb1)
  Tag / fusion protein: EGFP (N terminal on insert)
  Cloning method: Restriction Enzyme; 5′ cloning site ECO R1 (unknown if destroyed); 3′ cloning site Sac II (unknown if destroyed)
  Sequencing primers: 5′ GENE SEQ cctcatcaggtccaaggcgcagtcc VECTOR SEQUENCE (CAT # 6479-1; 3′ GGTCACATAACAGTTTGCATC
Terms and licenses: Academic/Nonprofit Terms; Industry Terms: Not Available to Industry
How to cite: p-eGFP-beta 2 CP was a gift from John Cooper (Addgene plasmid # 13298 ; http://n2t.net/addgene:13298 ; RRID:Addgene_13298)
