[The description below was written by a language model from this plasmid's Addgene catalogue record and pLannotate feature annotations shown in this document.]
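Description:
p-eGFP-beta 2 CP is a mammalian expression plasmid built on the Clontech pEGFP-C1 backbone that produces the beta 2 subunit of mouse actin capping protein (Capzb) fused to the C-terminus of EGFP. Transcription is driven by the human cytomegalovirus immediate early enhancer and promoter. The EGFP open reading frame runs through a short remnant of the multiple cloning site into the capping protein coding sequence, so the fluorescent tag sits at the N-terminus of the insert, and the transcript ends at an SV40 polyadenylation signal. The insert was cloned between EcoRI and SacII sites. The catalogue lists it as 1047 bp, whereas the automated annotation marks a Capzb coding region of about 816 bp. The annotation matched this region to the rat Swiss-Prot entry, although the record gives mouse as the source species. That match probably reflects how similar the two orthologues are rather than a different origin.

The plasmid is propagated in E. coli through a high-copy ColE1/pUC-type origin, and it also carries an f1 phage origin. A single NeoR/KanR (Tn5 aminoglycoside phosphotransferase) gene handles selection in both hosts. A bacterial promoter expresses it for kanamycin resistance in E. coli, while the SV40 enhancer/early promoter and an HSV TK polyadenylation signal express it in mammalian cells for G418 selection of stable lines. The short large T antigen, ble and bGH poly(A) fragments in the annotation appear to be backbone remnants, not functional elements.

Capping protein binds the fast-growing barbed ends of actin filaments. The associated publication concerns visualising actin assembly in living cells, so the construct serves as a live-cell fluorescent marker for following capping protein localisation and dynamics.
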