Features (pLannotate 1.2.2; 16 found; start..end, strand, type, name):
     61..364     +  enhancer       CMV enhancer: human cytomegalovirus immediate early enhancer
    365..568     +  promoter       CMV promoter: human cytomegalovirus (CMV) immediate early promoter
    613..1329    +  CDS            EGFP: EGFP is a basic (constitutively fluorescent) green fluorescent protein published in 1996, derived from Aequorea victoria. It is reported to be a rapidly-maturing weak dimer with moderate acid sensitivity.
   1330..1365    +  misc_feature   MCS (fragment): multiple cloning site
   1366..2181    +  CDS            Capzb (sequence withheld): CAPZB_RAT - Experimental evidence at protein level: Swiss-Prot protein existence level 1. F-actin-capping proteins bind in a Ca(2+)-independent manner to the fast growing ends of actin filaments (barbed end) thereby blocking the exchange of subunits at these ends. Unlike other capping proteins (such as gelsolin and severin), these proteins do not sever actin filaments. Plays a role in the regulation of cell morphology and cytoskeletal organization (By similarity). From Rattus norvegicus (Rat).
   2184..2206    +  misc_feature   MCS (fragment): multiple cloning site
   2218..2302    +  CDS            large T antigen (fragment): large T antigen from SV40 (simian virus 40)
   2325..2446    +  polyA_signal   SV40 poly(A) signal: SV40 polyadenylation signal
   2480..2908    -  rep_origin     f1 ori (sequence partly withheld): f1 bacteriophage origin of replication; arrow indicates direction of (+) strand synthesis
   2935..3039    +  promoter       AmpR promoter: bla
   3041..3398    +  promoter       SV40 promoter: SV40 enhancer and early promoter
   3433..4227    +  CDS            NeoR/KanR: aminoglycoside phosphotransferase from Tn5; aph(3')-II (or nptII); confers resistance to neomycin, kanamycin, and G418 (Geneticin®)
   4248..4400    +  CDS            ble (fragment): BLE_KLEPN - Experimental evidence at protein level: Swiss-Prot protein existence level 1. Binding protein with a strong affinity to the bleomycin family of antibiotics. Binds to CL990; an antimitotic-antibiotic compound. From Klebsiella pneumoniae.
   4459..4506    +  polyA_signal   HSV TK poly(A) signal: herpes simplex virus thymidine kinase polyadenylation signal (Cole and Stacy, 1985)
   4597..4613    -  polyA_signal   bGH poly(A) signal (fragment): bovine growth hormone polyadenylation signal
   4835..5423    +  rep_origin     ori: high-copy-number ColE1/pMB1/pBR322/pUC origin of replication
>Addgene plasmid #13298 | p-eGFP-beta 2 CP | addgene full sequence | sequence record 472418 | Addgene NGS Result
TAGTTATTAATAGTAATCAATTACGGGGTCATTAGTTCATAGCCCATATATGGAGTTCCGCGTTACATAA
CTTACGGTAAATGGCCCGCCTGGCTGACCGCCCAACGACCCCCGCCCATTGACGTCAATAATGACGTATG
TTCCCATAGTAACGCCAATAGGGACTTTCCATTGACGTCAATGGGTGGAGTATTTACGGTAAACTGCCCA
CTTGGCAGTACATCAAGTGTATCATATGCCAAGTACGCCCCCTATTGACGTCAATGACGGTAAATGGCCC
GCCTGGCATTATGCCCAGTACATGACCTTATGGGACTTTCCTACTTGGCAGTACATCTACGTATTAGTCA
TCGCTATTACCATGGTGATGCGGTTTTGGCAGTACATCAATGGGCGTGGATAGCGGTTTGACTCACGGGG
ATTTCCAAGTCTCCACCCCATTGACGTCAATGGGAGTTTGTTTTGGCACCAAAATCAACGGGACTTTCCA
AAATGTCGTAACAACTCCGCCCCATTGACGCAAATGGGCGGTAGGCGTGTACGGTGGGAGGTCTATATAA
GCAGAGCTGGTTTAGTGAACCGTCAGATCCGCTAGCGCTACCGGTCGCCACCATGGTGAGCAAGGGCGAG
GAGCTGTTCACCGGGGTGGTGCCCATCCTGGTCGAGCTGGACGGCGACGTAAACGGCCACAAGTTCAGCG
TGTCCGGCGAGGGCGAGGGCGATGCCACCTACGGCAAGCTGACCCTGAAGTTCATCTGCACCACCGGCAA
GCTGCCCGTGCCCTGGCCCACCCTCGTGACCACCCTGACCTACGGCGTGCAGTGCTTCAGCCGCTACCCC
GACCACATGAAGCAGCACGACTTCTTCAAGTCCGCCATGCCCGAAGGCTACGTCCAGGAGCGCACCATCT
TCTTCAAGGACGACGGCAACTACAAGACCCGCGCCGAGGTGAAGTTCGAGGGCGACACCCTGGTGAACCG
CATCGAGCTGAAGGGCATCGACTTCAAGGAGGACGGCAACATCCTGGGGCACAAGCTGGAGTACAACTAC
AACAGCCACAACGTCTATATCATGGCCGACAAGCAGAAGAACGGCATCAAGGTGAACTTCAAGATCCGCC
ACAACATCGAGGACGGCAGCGTGCAGCTCGCCGACCACTACCAGCAGAACACCCCCATCGGCGACGGCCC
CGTGCTGCTGCCCGACAACCACTACCTGAGCACCCAGTCCGCCCTGAGCAAAGACCCCAACGAGAAGCGC
GATCACATGGTCCTGCTGGAGTTCGTGACCGCCGCCGGGATCACTCTCGGCATGGACGAGCTGTACAAGT
CCGGACTCAGATCTCGAGCTCAAGCTTCGAATTCT
[816 nt withheld, positions 1366-2181]
TGACCGCGGGCCCGGGATCCACCGGATCTAGATAACTGATCATAATCAGCCATACCACATTTGTAGAGGT
TTTACTTGCTTTAAAAAACCTCCCACACCTCCCCCTGAACCTGAAACATAAAATGAATGCAATTGTTGTT
GTTAACTTGTTTATTGCAGCTTATAATGGTTACAAATAAAGCAATAGCATCACAAATTTCACAAATAAAG
CATTTTTTTCACTGCATTCTAGTTGTGGTTTGTCCAAACTCATCAATGTATCTTAACGCGTAAATTGTAA
GCGTTAATATTTTGTTAAAATTCGCGTTAAATTTTTGTTAAATCAGCTCATTTTTTAACCAATAGGCCGA
AATCGGCAAAATCCCTTATAAATCAAAAGAATAGACCGAGATAGGGT
[37 nt withheld, positions 2579-2615]
AAAGAACGTGGACTCCAACGTCAAAGG
[49 nt withheld, positions 2643-2691]
T
[91 nt withheld, positions 2693-2783]
G
[124 nt withheld, positions 2785-2908]
CAGGTGGCACTTTTCGGGGAAATGTGCGCGGAACCCCTATTTGTTTATTTTTCTAAATACATTCAAATAT
GTATCCGCTCATGAGACAATAACCCTGATAAATGCTTCAATAATATTGAAAAAGGAAGAGTCCTGAGGCG
GAAAGAACCAGCTGTGGAATGTGTGTCAGTTAGGGTGTGGAAAGTCCCCAGGCTCCCCAGCAGGCAGAAG
TATGCAAAGCATGCATCTCAATTAGTCAGCAACCAGGTGTGGAAAGTCCCCAGGCTCCCCAGCAGGCAGA
AGTATGCAAAGCATGCATCTCAATTAGTCAGCAACCATAGTCCCGCCCCTAACTCCGCCCATCCCGCCCC
TAACTCCGCCCAGTTCCGCCCATTCTCCGCCCCATGGCTGACTAATTTTTTTTATTTATGCAGAGGCCGA
GGCCGCCTCGGCCTCTGAGCTATTCCAGAAGTAGTGAGGAGGCTTTTTTGGAGGCCTAGGCTTTTGCAAA
GATCGATCAAGAGACAGGATGAGGATCGTTTCGCATGATTGAACAAGATGGATTGCACGCAGGTTCTCCG
GCCGCTTGGGTGGAGAGGCTATTCGGCTATGACTGGGCACAACAGACAATCGGCTGCTCTGATGCCGCCG
TGTTCCGGCTGTCAGCGCAGGGGCGCCCGGTTCTTTTTGTCAAGACCGACCTGTCCGGTGCCCTGAATGA
ACTGCAAGACGAGGCAGCGCGGCTATCGTGGCTGGCCACGACGGGCGTTCCTTGCGCAGCTGTGCTCGAC
GTTGTCACTGAAGCGGGAAGGGACTGGCTGCTATTGGGCGAAGTGCCGGGGCAGGATCTCCTGTCATCTC
ACCTTGCTCCTGCCGAGAAAGTATCCATCATGGCTGATGCAATGCGGCGGCTGCATACGCTTGATCCGGC
TACCTGCCCATTCGACCACCAAGCGAAACATCGCATCGAGCGAGCACGTACTCGGATGGAAGCCGGTCTT
GTCGATCAGGATGATCTGGACGAAGAGCATCAGGGGCTCGCGCCAGCCGAACTGTTCGCCAGGCTCAAGG
CGAGCATGCCCGACGGCGAGGATCTCGTCGTGACCCATGGCGATGCCTGCTTGCCGAATATCATGGTGGA
AAATGGCCGCTTTTCTGGATTCATCGACTGTGGCCGGCTGGGTGTGGCGGACCGCTATCAGGACATAGCG
TTGGCTACCCGTGATATTGCTGAAGAGCTTGGCGGCGAATGGGCTGACCGCTTCCTCGTGCTTTACGGTA
TCGCCGCTCCCGATTCGCAGCGCATCGCCTTCTATCGCCTTCTTGACGAGTTCTTCTGAGCGGGACTCTG
GGGTTCGAAATGACCGACCAAGCGACGCCCAACCTGCCATCACGAGATTTCGATTCCACCGCCGCCTTCT
ATGAAAGGTTGGGCTTCGGAATCGTTTTCCGGGACGCCGGCTGGATGATCCTCCAGCGCGGGGATCTCAT
GCTGGAGTTCTTCGCCCACCCTAGGGGGAGGCTAACTGAAACACGGAAGGAGACAATACCGGAAGGAACC
CGCGCTATGACGGCAATAAAAAGACAGAATAAAACGCACGGTGTTGGGTCGTTTGTTCATAAACGCGGGG
TTCGGTCCCAGGGCTGGCACTCTGTCGATACCCCACCGAGACCCCATTGGGGCCAATACGCCCGCGTTTC
TTCCTTTTCCCCACCCCACCCCCCAAGTTCGGGTGAAGGCCCAGGGCTCGCAGCCAACGTCGGGGCGGCA
GGCCCTGCCATAGCCTCAGGTTACTCATATATACTTTAGATTGATTTAAAACTTCATTTTTAATTTAAAA
GGATCTAGGTGAAGATCCTTTTTGATAATCTCATGACCAAAATCCCTTAACGTGAGTTTTCGTTCCACTG
AGCGTCAGACCCCGTAGAAAAGATCAAAGGATCTTCTTGAGATCCTTTTTTTCTGCGCGTAATCTGCTGC
TTGCAAACAAAAAAACCACCGCTACCAGCGGTGGTTTGTTTGCCGGATCAAGAGCTACCAACTCTTTTTC
CGAAGGTAACTGGCTTCAGCAGAGCGCAGATACCAAATACTGTTCTTCTAGTGTAGCCGTAGTTAGGCCA
CCACTTCAAGAACTCTGTAGCACCGCCTACATACCTCGCTCTGCTAATCCTGTTACCAGTGGCTGCTGCC
AGTGGCGATAAGTCGTGTCTTACCGGGTTGGACTCAAGACGATAGTTACCGGATAAGGCGCAGCGGTCGG
GCTGAACGGGGGGTTCGTGCACACAGCCCAGCTTGGAGCGAACGACCTACACCGAACTGAGATACCTACA
GCGTGAGCTATGAGAAAGCGCCACGCTTCCCGAAGGGAGAAAGGCGGACAGGTATCCGGTAAGCGGCAGG
GTCGGAACAGGAGAGCGCACGAGGGAGCTTCCAGGGGGAAACGCCTGGTATCTTTATAGTCCTGTCGGGT
TTCGCCACCTCTGACTTGAGCGTCGATTTTTGTGATGCTCGTCAGGGGGGCGGAGCCTATGGAAAAACGC
CAGCAACGCGGCCTTTTTACGGTTCCTGGCCTTTTGCTGGCCTTTTGCTCACATGTTCTTTCCTGCGTTA
TCCCCTGATTCTGTGGATAACCGTATTACCGCCATGCAT
